LOCUS       Exported 11513 bp ds-DNA circular SYN 12-MAY-2021
DEFINITION  Overexpressing yeast farnesyl pyrophosphate synthase Erg20p mutant
            N127W and Actinidia chinensis nerolidol/linalool synhtase AcNES1
            under the control of TEF1/TEF2 promoter.
ACCESSION   .
VERSION     .
KEYWORDS    pJT2
SOURCE      synthetic DNA construct
  ORGANISM  synthetic DNA construct
REFERENCE   1 (bases 1 to 11513)
  AUTHORS   Peng B, Nielsen LK, Kampranis SC, Vickers CE
  TITLE     Engineered protein degradation of farnesyl pyrophosphate synthase is
            an effective regulatory mechanism to increase monoterpene production
            in Saccharomyces cerevisiae.
  JOURNAL   Metab Eng. 2018 Feb 19. pii: S1096-7176(17)30214-8. doi:
            10.1016/j.ymben.2018.02.005.
  PUBMED    29471044
REFERENCE   2 (bases 1 to 11513)
  AUTHORS   .
  TITLE     Direct Submission
  JOURNAL   Exported May 12, 2021 from SnapGene Server 1.1.58
            http://www.snapgene.com
FEATURES             Location/Qualifiers
     source          1..11513
                     /organism="synthetic DNA construct"
                     /mol_type="other DNA"
     protein_bind    complement(771..818)
                     /label=FRT
                     /bound_moiety="FLP recombinase from the Saccharomyces
                     cerevisiae 2u plasmid"
                     /note="FLP-mediated recombination occurs in the 8-bp core
                     sequence TCTAGAAA (Turan and Bode, 2011)."
     primer_bind     1191..1209
                     /label=pBRforEco
                     /note="pBR322 vectors, upsteam of EcoRI site, forward
                     primer"
     primer_bind     complement(1247..1269)
                     /label=pGEX 3'
                     /note="pGEX vectors, reverse primer"
     primer_bind     1369..1388
                     /label=pRS-marker
                     /note="pRS vectors, use to sequence yeast selectable
                     marker"
     CDS             complement(1882..2976)
                     /codon_start=1
                     /gene="S. cerevisiae LEU2"
                     /product="3-isopropylmalate dehydrogenase, required for
                     leucine biosynthesis"
                     /label=LEU2
                     /note="yeast auxotrophic marker"
                     /translation="MSAPKKIVVLPGDHVGQEITAEAIKVLKAISDVRSNVKFDFENHL
                     IGGAAIDATGVPLPDEALEASKKADAVLLGAVGGPKWGTGSVRPEQGLLKIRKELQLYA
                     NLRPCNFASDSLLDLSPIKPQFAKGTDFVVVRELVGGIYFGKRKEDDGDGVAWDSEQYT
                     VPEVQRITRMAAFMALQHEPPLPIWSLDKANVLASSRLWRKTVEETIKNEFPTLKVQHQ
                     LIDSAAMILVKNPTHLNGIIITSNMFGDIISDEASVIPGSLGLLPSASLASLPDKNTAF
                     GLYEPCHGSAPDLPKNKVNPIATILSAAMMLKLSLNLPEEGKAIEDAVKKVLDAGIRTG
                     DLGGSNSTTEVGDAVAEEVKKILA"
     promoter        complement(2977..3384)
                     /gene="S. cerevisiae LEU2"
                     /label=LEU2 promoter
     rep_origin      complement(3685..4140)
                     /direction=LEFT
                     /label=f1 ori
                     /note="f1 bacteriophage origin of replication; arrow
                     indicates direction of (+) strand synthesis"
     primer_bind     complement(3822..3843)
                     /label=F1ori-F
                     /note="F1 origin, forward primer"
     primer_bind     4034..4053
                     /label=F1ori-R
                     /note="F1 origin, reverse primer"
     primer_bind     4266..4288
                     /label=M13/pUC Forward
                     /note="In lacZ gene"
     primer_bind     4280..4297
                     /label=M13 Forward
                     /note="In lacZ gene. Also called M13-F20 or M13 (-21)
                     Forward"
     primer_bind     4281..4297
                     /label=M13 fwd
                     /note="common sequencing primer, one of multiple similar
                     variants"
     primer_bind     4307..4326
                     /label=T7
                     /note="T7 promoter, forward primer"
     promoter        4307..4325
                     /label=T7 promoter
                     /note="promoter for bacteriophage T7 RNA polymerase"
     promoter        6626..7033
                     /gene="S. cerevisiae TEF1"
                     /label=TEF1 promoter
                     /note="promoter for EF-1-alpha"
     primer_bind     complement(9129..9149)
                     /label=T3
                     /note="T3 promoter, forward primer"
     promoter        complement(9129..9147)
                     /label=T3 promoter
                     /note="promoter for bacteriophage T3 RNA polymerase"
     primer_bind     complement(9168..9184)
                     /label=M13 rev
                     /note="common sequencing primer, one of multiple similar
                     variants"
     primer_bind     complement(9168..9184)
                     /label=M13 Reverse
                     /note="In lacZ gene. Also called M13-rev"
     primer_bind     complement(9181..9203)
                     /label=M13/pUC Reverse
                     /note="In lacZ gene"
     protein_bind    9192..9208
                     /label=lac operator
                     /bound_moiety="lac repressor encoded by lacI"
                     /note="The lac repressor binds to the lac operator to
                     inhibit transcription in E. coli. This inhibition can be
                     relieved by adding lactose or
                     isopropyl-beta-D-thiogalactopyranoside (IPTG)."
     promoter        complement(9216..9246)
                     /label=lac promoter
                     /note="promoter for the E. coli lac operon"
     protein_bind    9261..9282
                     /label=CAP binding site
                     /bound_moiety="E. coli catabolite activator protein"
                     /note="CAP binding activates transcription in the presence
                     of cAMP."
     primer_bind     complement(9399..9416)
                     /label=L4440
                     /note="L4440 vector, forward primer"
     rep_origin      complement(9570..10158)
                     /direction=LEFT
                     /label=ori
                     /note="high-copy-number ColE1/pMB1/pBR322/pUC origin of
                     replication"
     primer_bind     complement(9650..9669)
                     /label=pBR322ori-F
                     /note="pBR322 origin, forward primer"
     CDS             complement(10329..11189)
                     /codon_start=1
                     /gene="bla"
                     /product="beta-lactamase"
                     /label=AmpR
                     /note="confers resistance to ampicillin, carbenicillin, and
                     related antibiotics"
                     /translation="MSIQHFRVALIPFFAAFCLPVFAHPETLVKVKDAEDQLGARVGYI
                     ELDLNSGKILESFRPEERFPMMSTFKVLLCGAVLSRIDAGQEQLGRRIHYSQNDLVEYS
                     PVTEKHLTDGMTVRELCSAAITMSDNTAANLLLTTIGGPKELTAFLHNMGDHVTRLDRW
                     EPELNEAIPNDERDTTMPVAMATTLRKLLTGELLTLASRQQLIDWMEADKVAGPLLRSA
                     LPAGWFIADKSGAGERGSRGIIAALGPDGKPSRIVVIYTTGSQATMDERNRQIAEIGAS
                     LIKHW"
     primer_bind     10952..10971
                     /label=Amp-R
                     /note="Ampicillin resistance gene, reverse primer"
     promoter        complement(11190..11294)
                     /gene="bla"
                     /label=AmpR promoter
     rep_origin      11321..1150
                     /label=2u ori
                     /note="yeast 2u plasmid origin of replication"
ORIGIN
        1 gaatctgagc tgcattttta cagaacagaa atgcaacgcg agagcgctat tttaccaaca
       61 aagaatctat acttcttttt tgttctacaa aaatgcatcc cgagagcgct atttttctaa
      121 caaagcatct tagattactt tttttctcct ttgtgcgctc tataatgcag tctcttgata
      181 actttttgca ctgtaggtcc gttaaggtta gaagaaggct actttggtgt ctattttctc
      241 ttccataaaa aaagcctgac tccacttccc gcgtttactg attactagcg aagctgcggg
      301 tgcatttttt caagataaag gcatccccga ttatattcta taccgatgtg gattgcgcat
      361 actttgtgaa cagaaagtga tagcgttgat gattcttcat tggtcagaaa attatgaacg
      421 gtttcttcta ttttgtctct atatactacg tataggaaat gtttacattt tcgtattgtt
      481 ttcgattcac tctatgaata gttcttacta caattttttt gtctaaagag taatactaga
      541 gataaacata aaaaatgtag aggtcgagtt tagatgcaag ttcaaggagc gaaaggtgga
      601 tgggtaggtt atatagggat atagcacaga gatatatagc aaagagatac ttttgagcaa
      661 tgtttgtgga agcggtattc gcaatatttt agtagctcgt tacagtccgg tgcgtttttg
      721 gttttttgaa agtgcgtctt cagagcgctt ttggttttca aaagcgctct gaagttccta
      781 tactttctag agaataggaa cttcggaata ggaacttcaa agcgtttccg aaaacgagcg
      841 cttccgaaaa tgcaacgcga gctgcgcaca tacagctcac tgttcacgtc gcacctatat
      901 ctgcgtgttg cctgtatata tatatacatg agaagaacgg catagtgcgt gtttatgctt
      961 aaatgcgtac ttatatgcgt ctatttatgt aggatgaaag gtagtctagt acctcctgtg
     1021 atattatccc attccatgcg gggtatcgta tgcttccttc agcactaccc tttagctgtt
     1081 ctatatgctg ccactcctca attggattag tctcatcctt caatgctatc atttcctttg
     1141 atattggatc atactaagaa accattatta tcatgacatt aacctataaa aataggcgta
     1201 tcacgaggcc ctttcgtctc gcgcgtttcg gtgatgacgg tgaaaacctc tgacacatgc
     1261 agctcccgga gacggtcaca gcttgtctgt aagcggatgc cgggagcaga caagcccgtc
     1321 agggcgcgtc agcgggtgtt ggcgggtgtc ggggctggct taactatgcg gcatcagagc
     1381 agattgtact gagagtgcac catatcgact acgtcgttaa ggccgtttct gacagagtaa
     1441 aattcttgag ggaactttca ccattatggg aaatggttca agaaggtatt gacttaaact
     1501 ccatcaaatg gtcaggtcat tgagtgtttt ttatttgttg tatttttttt tttttagaga
     1561 aaatcctcca atatataaat taggaatcat agtttcatga ttttctgtta cacctaactt
     1621 tttgtgtggt gccctcctcc ttgtcaatat taatgttaaa gtgcaattct ttttccttat
     1681 cacgttgagc cattagtatc aatttgctta cctgtattcc tttacatcct cctttttctc
     1741 cttcttgata aatgtatgta gattgcgtat atagtttcgt ctaccctatg aacatattcc
     1801 attttgtaat ttcgtgtcgt ttctattatg aatttcattt ataaagttta tgtacaaata
     1861 tcataaaaaa agagaatctt tttaagcaag gattttctta acttcttcgg cgacagcatc
     1921 accgacttcg gtggtactgt tggaaccacc taaatcacca gttctgatac ctgcatccaa
     1981 aaccttttta actgcatctt caatggcctt accttcttca ggcaagttca atgacaattt
     2041 caacatcatt gcagcagaca agatagtggc gatagggttg accttattct ttggcaaatc
     2101 tggagcagaa ccgtggcatg gttcgtacaa accaaatgcg gtgttcttgt ctggcaaaga
     2161 ggccaaggac gcagatggca acaaacccaa ggaacctggg ataacggagg cttcatcgga
     2221 gatgatatca ccaaacatgt tgctggtgat tataatacca tttaggtggg ttgggttctt
     2281 aactaggatc atggcggcag aatcaatcaa ttgatgttga accttcaatg tagggaattc
     2341 gttcttgatg gtttcctcca cagtttttct ccataatctt gaagaggcca aaacattagc
     2401 tttatccaag gaccaaatag gcaatggtgg ctcatgttgt agggccatga aagcggccat
     2461 tcttgtgatt ctttgcactt ctggaacggt gtattgttca ctatcccaag cgacaccatc
     2521 accatcgtct tcctttctct taccaaagta aatacctccc actaattctc tgacaacaac
     2581 gaagtcagta cctttagcaa attgtggctt gattggagat aagtctaaaa gagagtcgga
     2641 tgcaaagtta catggtctta agttggcgta caattgaagt tctttacgga tttttagtaa
     2701 accttgttca ggtctaacac taccggtacc ccatttagga ccacccacag cacctaacaa
     2761 aacggcatca gccttcttgg aggcttccag cgcctcatct ggaagtggaa cacctgtagc
     2821 atcgatagca gcaccaccaa ttaaatgatt ttcgaaatcg aacttgacat tggaacgaac
     2881 atcagaaata gctttaagaa ccttaatggc ttcggctgtg atttcttgac caacgtggtc
     2941 acctggcaaa acgacgatct tcttaggggc agacattaga atggtatatc cttgaaatat
     3001 atatatatat attgctgaaa tgtaaaaggt aagaaaagtt agaaagtaag acgattgcta
     3061 accacctatt ggaaaaaaca ataggtcctt aaataatatt gtcaacttca agtattgtga
     3121 tgcaagcatt tagtcatgaa cgcttctcta ttctatatga aaagccggtt ccggcgctct
     3181 cacctttcct ttttctccca atttttcagt tgaaaaaggt atatgcgtca ggcgacctct
     3241 gaaattaaca aaaaatttcc agtcatcgaa tttgattctg tgcgatagcg cccctgtgtg
     3301 ttctcgttat gttgaggaaa aaaataatgg ttgctaagag attcgaactc ttgcatctta
     3361 cgatacctga gtattcccac agttaactgc ggtcaagata tttcttgaat caggcgcctt
     3421 agaccgctcg gccaaacaac caattacttg ttgagaaata gagtataatt atcctataaa
     3481 tataacgttt ttgaacacac atgaacaagg aagtacagga caattgattt tgaagagaat
     3541 gtggattttg atgtaattgt tgggattcca tttttaataa ggcaataata ttaggtatgt
     3601 agatatacta gaagttctcc tcgaccggtc gatatgcggt gtgaaatacc gcacagatgc
     3661 gtaaggagaa aataccgcat caggaaattg taagcgttaa tattttgtta aaattcgcgt
     3721 taaatttttg ttaaatcagc tcatttttta accaataggc cgaaatcggc aaaatccctt
     3781 ataaatcaaa agaatagacc gagatagggt tgagtgttgt tccagtttgg aacaagagtc
     3841 cactattaaa gaacgtggac tccaacgtca aaggnnnnnn nnnnnnnnnn nnnnnnnnnn
     3901 nnnnnnnnnn nnnnnnnnnn nnntnnnnnn nnnnnnnnnn nnnnnnnnnn nnnnnnnnnn
     3961 nnnnnnnnnn nnnnnnnnnn nnnnnnnnnn nnnnnnnnnn nnnnnnnnnn nnnnngnnnn
     4021 nnnnnnnnnn nnnnnnnnnn nnnnnnnnnn nnnnnnnnnn nnnnnnnnnn nnnnnnnnnn
     4081 nnnnnnnnnn nnnnnnnnnn nnnnnnnnnn nnnnnnnnnn nnnnnnnnnn nnnnnnnnnn
     4141 ccattcgcca ttcaggctgc gcaactgttg ggaagggcga tcggtgcggg cctcttcgct
     4201 attacgccag ctggcgaaag ggggatgtgc tgcaaggcga ttaagttggg taacgccagg
     4261 gttttcccag tcacgacgtt gtaaaacgac ggccagtgag cgcgcgtaat acgactcact
     4321 atagggcgaa ttgggtaccg ggccctgcag actttgttat gtagagtttt tttagctacc
     4381 tatattccac cataacatca atcatgcggt tgctggtgta tttaccaata atgtttaatg
     4441 tatatatata tatatatatn nggggccgta tacttacata tagtagatgt caagcgtagg
     4501 cgcttcccct gccggctgtg agggcgccat aaccaaggta tctatagacc gccaatcagc
     4561 aaactacctc cgtacattca tgttgcaccc acacatttat acacccagac cgcgacaaat
     4621 tacccataag gttgtttgtg acggcgtcgt acaagagaac gtgggaactt tttaggctca
     4681 ccaaaaaaga aagaaaaaat acgagttgct gacagaagcc tcaagaaaaa aaaaattctt
     4741 cttcgactat gctggaggca gagatgatcg agccggtagt taactatata tagctaaatt
     4801 ggttccatca ccttcttttc tggtgtcgct ccttctagtg ctatttctgg cttttcctat
     4861 tttttttttt ccatttttct ttctctcttt ctaatatata aattctcttg cattttctat
     4921 ttttctctct atctattcta cttgtttatt cccttcaagg ttttttttta aggagtactt
     4981 gtttttagaa tatacggtca acgaactata attaactaaa catggcttca gaaaaagaaa
     5041 ttaggagaga gagattcttg aacgttttcc ctaaattagt agaggaattg aacgcatcgc
     5101 ttttggctta cggtatgcct aaggaagcat gtgactggta tgcccactca ttgaactaca
     5161 acactccagg cggtaagcta aatagaggtt tgtccgttgt ggacacgtat gctattctct
     5221 ccaacaagac cgttgaacaa ttggggcaag aagaatacga aaaggttgcc attctaggtt
     5281 ggtgcattga gttgttgcag gcttacttct tggtcgccga tgatatgatg gacaagtcca
     5341 ttaccagaag aggccaacca tgttggtaca aggttcctga agttggggaa attgccatct
     5401 gggacgcatt catgttagag gctgctatct acaagctttt gaaatctcac ttcagaaacg
     5461 aaaaatacta catagatatc accgaattgt tccatgaggt caccttccaa accgaattgg
     5521 gccaattgat ggacttaatc actgcacctg aagacaaagt cgacttgagt aagttctccc
     5581 taaagaagca ctccttcata gttactttca agactgctta ctattctttc tacttgcctg
     5641 tcgcattggc catgtacgtt gccggtatca cggatgaaaa ggatttgaaa caagccagag
     5701 atgtcttgat tccattgggt gaatacttcc aaattcaaga tgactactta gactgcttcg
     5761 gtaccccaga acagatcggt aagatcggta cagatatcca agataacaaa tgttcttggg
     5821 taatcaacaa ggcattagaa cttgcttccg cagaacaaag aaagacttta gacgaaaatt
     5881 acggtaagaa ggactcagtc gcagaagcca aatgcaaaaa gattttcaat gacttgaaaa
     5941 ttgaacagct ataccacgaa tatgaagagt ctattgccaa ggatttgaag gccaaaattt
     6001 ctcaggtcga tgagtctcgt ggcttcaaag ctgatgtctt aactgcgttc ttgaacaaag
     6061 tttacaagag aagcaaataa tagtgagaag ttttgttaga aaataaatca ttttttaatt
     6121 gagcattctt attcctattt tatttaaata gttttatgta ttgttagcta catacaacag
     6181 tttaaatcaa attttctttt tcccaagtcc aaaatggagg tttattttga tgacccgcat
     6241 gcgattatgt tttgaaagta taagactaca tacatgtaca tatatttaaa catgtaaacc
     6301 cgtccattat attgcttact ttcttctttt ttgccgtttt gacttggacc tctggtttgc
     6361 tatttcctta caatctttgc tacaatggat cccgggttga cagcctagac atcaatagtc
     6421 atacaacaga aagcgaccac ccaactttgg ctgataatag cgtataaaca atgcatactt
     6481 tgtacgttca aaatacaatg cagtagatat atttatgcat attacatata atacatatca
     6541 cataggaagc aacaggcgcg ttggactttt aattttcgag gaccgcgaat ccttacatca
     6601 cacccaatcc cccacaagtg atcccccaca caccatagct tcaaaatgtt tctactcctt
     6661 ttttactctt ccagattttc tcggactccg cgcatcgccg taccacttca aaacacccaa
     6721 gcacagcata ctaaatttcc cctctttctt cctctagggt gtcgttaatt acccgtacta
     6781 aaggtttgga aaagaaaaaa gagaccgcct cgtttctttt tcttcgtcga aaaaggcaat
     6841 aaaaattttt atcacgtttc tttttcttga aaattttttt ttttgatttt tttctctttc
     6901 gatgacctcc cattgatatt taagttaata aacggtcttc aatttctcaa gtttcagttt
     6961 catttttctt gttctattac aacttttttt acttcttgct cattagaaag aaagcatagc
     7021 aatctaatct aagttttaat tacaaaatgg ctaccgcagc aggtcctatc gcaactaaca
     7081 actccccaca aaactccaac gcttacagaa ctccaatcgc tccttccgta ccaattactc
     7141 ataaatggtc tatagctgaa gatttgacat gtatttccaa tcctagtaag cacaataacc
     7201 ctcaaactgg ttacagatca ttttctgacg aattatacgt taagtacgaa gaaaagttgg
     7261 aagatgttag aaaagcatta agagaagttg aagaaaaccc tttggaaggt ttagttatga
     7321 tagacgcttt gcaaagattg ggtatcgatt accatttcag aggtgaaatt ggtgcattct
     7381 tgcaaaagca acaaatcata tcttcaactc cagatggtta ccctgaacat ggtttgtacg
     7441 aagtttcaac attgtttaga ttcttaagac aagaaggtca caatgttacc gctgacgtct
     7501 ttaataactt caaggataag gaaggtagat tcagatcaga attgtcaaca gatattagag
     7561 gtttgatgtc cttatacgaa gcaagtcaat tgagaataga aggtgaagac atcttagatc
     7621 aagctgctga tttctccagt caattgttag gtagatggac aaaagatcct aatcatcacg
     7681 aagccagatt ggtttctaac actttaacac atccatacca caagtcattg gctaccttta
     7741 tgggtcaaaa attgtcctac atgaactgca agggtccaaa ctgggacggt gtcgataatt
     7801 tgcaagaatt agctaagatg gatttgacta tcgtacaaag tatccatcaa aaggaagtat
     7861 tccaagtttc tcaatggtgg aaggatacag gtttagccaa tgaattgaaa ttggctagaa
     7921 accaaccatt gaagtggtat atgtggccta tggccgcttt aaccgatcca agattcagtg
     7981 aagaaagagt tgaattaact aagcctattt cttttatata catcatagat gacatcttcg
     8041 acgtctatgg taccattgaa gaattgacct tgtttactga tgcagttaat agatgggaat
     8101 tgtctgccgt cgaacaatta ccagactaca tgaaagtatg tttcaaggct ttgtacgatg
     8161 ttaccaacga aatcgcatac aaaatctata aaaagcatgg tcaaaaccct attgattcct
     8221 tgcaaaagac ttgggctagt ttgtgcaatg catttttagt tgaagcaaag tggttcgcct
     8281 ctggtcactt gccaaatgca gaagaatact taaagaacgg tatcatctct tcaggtgttc
     8341 atgttgtctt ggcccacatg tttttcttgt taggtgacgg tattacacaa gaatcagttg
     8401 atttggtaga tgactatcca ggtatttcca caagtatcgc aaccattttg agattatctg
     8461 atgacttggg ttcagccaaa gatgaagacc aagatggtta tgatggttct tacatcgaat
     8521 gttacatgaa ggaacataag ggttccagtg tcgattcagc cagagaagaa gtaataagaa
     8581 tgatctccga agcatggaaa tgtttgaata aggaatgctt atcaccaaac cctttttctg
     8641 aatcattcag aataggttcc ttgaatatgg ctagaatgat ccctatgatg tactcttacg
     8701 atgacaacca taacttgcca attttagaag aacacatgaa ggcaatgatc tataacacat
     8761 ctttataata gtgagcggat tgagagcaaa tcgttaagtt caggtcaagt aaaaattgat
     8821 ttcgaaaact aatttctctt atacaatcct ttgattggac cgtcatcctt tcgaatataa
     8881 gattttgtta agaatatttt agacagagat ctactttata tttaatatct agatattaca
     8941 taatttcctc tctaataaaa tatcattaat aaaataaaaa tgaagcgatt tgattttgtg
     9001 ttgtcaactt agtttgccgc tatgcctctt gggtaatgct attattgaat cgaagggctt
     9061 tattatatta ccctttagct tattctgagg tttctgtggc gtccgcggtg gagctccagc
     9121 ttttgttccc tttagtgagg gttaattgcg cgcttggcgt aatcatggtc atagctgttt
     9181 cctgtgtgaa attgttatcc gctcacaatt ccacacaaca tacgagccgg aagcataaag
     9241 tgtaaagcct ggggtgccta atgagtgagc taactcacat taattgcgtt gcgctcactg
     9301 cccgctttcc agtcgggaaa cctgtcgtgc cagctgcatt aatgaatcgg ccaacgcgcg
     9361 gggagaggcg gtttgcgtat tgggcgctct tccgcttcct cgctcactga ctcgctgcgc
     9421 tcggtcgttc ggctgcggcg agcggtatca gctcactcaa aggcggtaat acggttatcc
     9481 acagaatcag gggataacgc aggaaagaac atgtgagcaa aaggccagca aaaggccagg
     9541 aaccgtaaaa aggccgcgtt gctggcgttt ttccataggc tccgcccccc tgacgagcat
     9601 cacaaaaatc gacgctcaag tcagaggtgg cgaaacccga caggactata aagataccag
     9661 gcgtttcccc ctggaagctc cctcgtgcgc tctcctgttc cgaccctgcc gcttaccgga
     9721 tacctgtccg cctttctccc ttcgggaagc gtggcgcttt ctcatagctc acgctgtagg
     9781 tatctcagtt cggtgtaggt cgttcgctcc aagctgggct gtgtgcacga accccccgtt
     9841 cagcccgacc gctgcgcctt atccggtaac tatcgtcttg agtccaaccc ggtaagacac
     9901 gacttatcgc cactggcagc agccactggt aacaggatta gcagagcgag gtatgtaggc
     9961 ggtgctacag agttcttgaa gtggtggcct aactacggct acactagaag aacagtattt
    10021 ggtatctgcg ctctgctgaa gccagttacc ttcggaaaaa gagttggtag ctcttgatcc
    10081 ggcaaacaaa ccaccgctgg tagcggtggt ttttttgttt gcaagcagca gattacgcgc
    10141 agaaaaaaag gatctcaaga agatcctttg atcttttcta cggggtctga cgctcagtgg
    10201 aacgaaaact cacgttaagg gattttggtc atgagattat caaaaaggat cttcacctag
    10261 atccttttaa attaaaaatg aagttttaaa tcaatctaaa gtatatatga gtaaacttgg
    10321 tctgacagtt accaatgctt aatcagtgag gcacctatct cagcgatctg tctatttcgt
    10381 tcatccatag ttgcctgact ccccgtcgtg tagataacta cgatacggga gggcttacca
    10441 tctggcccca gtgctgcaat gataccgcga gacccacgct caccggctcc agatttatca
    10501 gcaataaacc agccagccgg aagggccgag cgcagaagtg gtcctgcaac tttatccgcc
    10561 tccatccagt ctattaattg ttgccgggaa gctagagtaa gtagttcgcc agttaatagt
    10621 ttgcgcaacg ttgttgccat tgctacaggc atcgtggtgt cacgctcgtc gtttggtatg
    10681 gcttcattca gctccggttc ccaacgatca aggcgagtta catgatcccc catgttgtgc
    10741 aaaaaagcgg ttagctcctt cggtcctccg atcgttgtca gaagtaagtt ggccgcagtg
    10801 ttatcactca tggttatggc agcactgcat aattctctta ctgtcatgcc atccgtaaga
    10861 tgcttttctg tgactggtga gtactcaacc aagtcattct gagaatagtg tatgcggcga
    10921 ccgagttgct cttgcccggc gtcaatacgg gataataccg cgccacatag cagaacttta
    10981 aaagtgctca tcattggaaa acgttcttcg gggcgaaaac tctcaaggat cttaccgctg
    11041 ttgagatcca gttcgatgta acccactcgt gcacccaact gatcttcagc atcttttact
    11101 ttcaccagcg tttctgggtg agcaaaaaca ggaaggcaaa atgccgcaaa aaagggaata
    11161 agggcgacac ggaaatgttg aatactcata ctcttccttt ttcaatatta ttgaagcatt
    11221 tatcagggtt attgtctcat gagcggatac atatttgaat gtatttagaa aaataaacaa
    11281 ataggggttc cgcgcacatt tccccgaaaa gtgccacctg aacgaagcat ctgtgcttca
    11341 ttttgtagaa caaaaatgca acgcgagagc gctaattttt caaacaaaga atctgagctg
    11401 catttttaca gaacagaaat gcaacgcgaa agcgctattt taccaacgaa gaatctgtgc
    11461 ttcatttttg taaaacaaaa atgcaacgcg agagcgctaa tttttcaaac aaa
//
