>Addgene plasmid #98306 | pJT2 | depositor full sequence | sequence record 180413 | pJT2 sequence 11525 bps
CTGCAGACTTTGTTATGTAGAGTTTTTTTAGCTACCTATATTCCACCATAACATCAATCATGCGGTTGCT
GGTGTATTTACCAATAATGTTTAATGTATATATATATATATATATATGGGGCCGTATACTTACATATAGT
AGATGTCAAGCGTAGGCGCTTCCCCTGCCGGCTGTGAGGGCGCCATAACCAAGGTATCTATAGACCGCCA
ATCAGCAAACTACCTCCGTACATTCATGTTGCACCCACACATTTATACACCCAGACCGCGACAAATTACC
CATAAGGTTGTTTGTGACGGCGTCGTACAAGAGAACGTGGGAACTTTTTAGGCTCACCAAAAAAGAAAGA
AAAAATACGAGTTGCTGACAGAAGCCTCAAGAAAAAAAAAATTCTTCTTCGACTATGCTGGAGGCAGAGA
TGATCGAGCCGGTAGTTAACTATATATAGCTAAATTGGTTCCATCACCTTCTTTTCTGGTGTCGCTCCTT
CTAGTGCTATTTCTGGCTTTTCCTATTTTTTTTTTTCCATTTTTCTTTCTCTCTTTCTAATATATAAATT
CTCTTGCATTTTCTATTTTTCTCTCTATCTATTCTACTTGTTTATTCCCTTCAAGGTTTTTTTTTAAGGA
GTACTTGTTTTTAGAATATACGGTCAACGAACTATAATTAACTAAACATGGCTTCAGAAAAAGAAATTAG
GAGAGAGAGATTCTTGAACGTTTTCCCTAAATTAGTAGAGGAATTGAACGCATCGCTTTTGGCTTACGGT
ATGCCTAAGGAAGCATGTGACTGGTATGCCCACTCATTGAACTACAACACTCCAGGCGGTAAGCTAAATA
GAGGTTTGTCCGTTGTGGACACGTATGCTATTCTCTCCAACAAGACCGTTGAACAATTGGGGCAAGAAGA
ATACGAAAAGGTTGCCATTCTAGGTTGGTGCATTGAGTTGTTGCAGGCTTACTTCTTGGTCGCCGATGAT
ATGATGGACAAGTCCATTACCAGAAGAGGCCAACCATGTTGGTACAAGGTTCCTGAAGTTGGGGAAATTG
CCATCGGGACGCATTCATGTTAGAGGCTGCTATCTACAAGCTTTTGAAATCTCACTTCAGAAACGAAAAA
TACTACATAGATATCACCGAATTGTTCCATGAGGTCACCTTCCAAACCGAATTGGGCCAATTGATGGACT
TAATCACTGCACCTGAAGACAAAGTCGACTTGAGTAAGTTCTCCCTAAAGAAGCACTCCTTCATAGTTAC
TTTCAAGACTGCTTACTATTCTTTCTACTTGCCTGTCGCATTGGCCATGTACGTTGCCGGTATCACGGAT
GAAAAGGATTTGAAACAAGCCAGAGATGTCTTGATTCCATTGGGTGAATACTTCCAAATTCAAGATGACT
ACTTAGACTGCTTCGGTACCCCAGAACAGATCGGTAAGATCGGTACAGATATCCAAGATAACAAATGTTC
TTGGGTAATCAACAAGGCATTGGAACTTGCTTCCGCAGAACAAAGAAAGACTTTAGACGAAAATTACGGT
AAGAAGGACTCAGTCGCAGAAGCCAAATGCAAAAAGATTTTCAATGACTTGAAAATTGAACAGCTATACC
ACGAATATGAAGAGTCTATTGCCAAGGATTTGAAGGCCAAAATTTCTCAGGTCGATGAGTCTCGTGGCTT
CAAAGCTGATGTCTTAACTGCGTTCTTGAACAAAGTTTACAAGAGAAGCAAATAATAGTGAGAAGTTTTG
TTAGAAAATAAATCATTTTTTAATTGAGCATTCTTATTCCTATTTTATTTAAATAGTTTTATGTATTGTT
AGCTACATACAACAGTTTAAATCAAATTTTCTTTTTCCCAAGTCCAAAATGGAGGTTTATTTTGATGACC
CGCATGCGATTATGTTTTGAAAGTATAAGACTACATACATGTACATATATTTAAACATGTAAACCCGTCC
ATTATATTGCTTACTTTCTTCTTTTTTGCCGTTTTGACTTGGACCTCTGGTTTGCTATTTCCTTACAATC
TTTGCTACAATGGATCCCCCGGGTTGACAGCCTAGACATCAATAGTCATACAACAGAAAGCGACCACCCA
ACTTTGGCTGATAATAGCGTATAAACAATGCATACTTTGTACGTTCAAAATACAATGCAGTAGATATATT
TATGCATATTACATATAATACATATCACATAGGAAGCAACAGGCGCGTTGGACTTTTAATTTTCGAGGAC
CGCGAATCCTTACATCACACCCAATCCCCCACAAGTGATCCCCCACACACCATAGCTTCAAAATGTTTCT
ACTCCTTTTTTACTCTTCCAGATTTTCTCGGACTCCGCGCATCGCCGTACCACTTCAAAACACCCAAGCA
CAGCATACTAAATTTCCCCTCTTTCTTCCTCTAGGGTGTCGTTAATTACCCGTACTAAAGGTTTGGAAAA
GAAAAAAGAGACCGCCTCGTTTCTTTTTCTTCGTCGAAAAAGGCAATAAAAATTTTTATCACGTTTCTTT
TTCTTGAAAATTTTTTTTTTTGATTTTTTTCTCTTTCGATGACCTCCCATTGATATTTAAGTTAATAAAC
GGTCTTCAATTTCTCAAGTTTCAGTTTCATTTTTCTTGTTCTATTACAACTTTTTTTACTTCTTGCTCAT
TAGAAAGAAAGCATAGCAATCTAATCTAAGTTTTAATTACAAAATGGCTACCGCAGCAGGTCCTATCGCA
ACTAACAACTCCCCACAAAACTCCAACGCTTACAGAACTCCAATCGCTCCTTCCGTACCAATTACTCATA
AATGGTCTATAGCTGAAGATTTGACATGTATTTCCAATCCTAGTAAGCACAATAACCCTCAAACTGGTTA
CAGATCATTTTCTGACGAATTATACGTTAAGTACGAAGAAAAGTTGGAAGATGTTAGAAAAGCATTAAGA
GAAGTTGAAGAAAACCCTTTGGAAGGTTTAGTTATGATAGACGCTTTGCAAAGATTGGGTATCGATTACC
ATTTCAGAGGTGAAATTGGTGCATTCTTGCAAAAGCAACAAATCATATCTTCAACTCCAGATGGTTACCC
TGAACATGGTTTGTACGAAGTTTCAACATTGTTTAGATTCTTAAGACAAGAAGGTCACAATGTTACCGCT
GACGTCTTTAATAACTTCAAGGATAAGGAAGGTAGATTCAGATCAGAATTGTCAACAGATATTAGAGGTT
TGATGTCCTTATACGAAGCAAGTCAATTGAGAATAGAAGGTGAAGACATCTTAGATCAAGCTGCTGATTT
CTCCAGTCAATTGTTAGGTAGATGGACAAAAGATCCTAATCATCACGAAGCCAGATTGGTTTCTAACACT
TTAACACATCCATACCACAAGTCATTGGCTACCTTTATGGGTCAAAAATTGTCCTACATGAACTGCAAGG
GTCCAAACTGGGACGGTGTCGATAATTTGCAAGAATTAGCTAAGATGGATTTGACTATCGTACAAAGTAT
CCATCAAAAGGAAGTATTCCAAGTTTCTCAATGGTGGAAGGATACAGGTTTAGCCAATGAATTGAAATTG
GCTAGAAACCAACCATTGAAGTGGTATATGTGGCCTATGGCCGCTTTAACCGATCCAAGATTCAGTGAAG
AAAGAGTTGAATTAACTAAGCCTATTTCTTTTATATACATCATAGATGACATCTTCGACGTCTATGGTAC
CATTGAAGAATTGACCTTGTTTACTGATGCAGTTAATAGATGGGAATTGTCTGCCGTCGAACAATTACCA
GACTACATGAAAGTATGTTTCAAGGCTTTGTACGATGTTACCAACGAAATCGCATACAAAATCTATAAAA
AGCATGGTCAAAACCCTATTGATTCCTTGCAAAAGACTTGGGCTAGTTTGTGCAATGCATTTTTAGTTGA
AGCAAAGTGGTTCGCCTCTGGTCACTTGCCAAATGCAGAAGAATACTTAAAGAACGGTATCATCTCTTCA
GGTGTTCATGTTGTCTTGGCCCACATGTTTTTCTTGTTAGGTGACGGTATTACACAAGAATCAGTTGATT
TGGTAGATGACTATCCAGGTATTTCCACAAGTATCGCAACCATTTTGAGATTATCTGATGACTTGGGTTC
AGCCAAAGATGAAGACCAAGATGGTTATGATGGTTCTTACATCGAATGTTACATGAAGGAACATAAGGGT
TCCAGTGTCGATTCAGCCAGAGAAGAAGTAATAAGAATGATCTCCGAAGCATGGAAATGTTTGAATAAGG
AATGCTTATCACCAAACCCTTTTTCTGAATCATTCAGAATAGGTTCCTTGAATATGGCTAGAATGATCCC
TATGATGTACTCTTACGATGACAACCATAACTTGCCAATTTTAGAAGAACACATGAAGGCAATGATCTAT
AACACATCTTTATAATAGTGAGCGGATTGAGAGCAAATCGTTAAGTTCAGGTCAAGTAAAAATTGATTTC
GAAAACTAATTTCTCTTATACAATCCTTTGATTGGACCGTCATCCTTTCGAATATAAGATTTTGTTAAGA
ATATTTTAGACAGAGATCTACTTTATATTTAATATCTAGATATTACATAATTTCCTCTCTAATAAAATAT
CATTAATAAAATAAAAATGAAGCGATTTGATTTTGTGTTGTCAACTTAGTTTGCCGCTATGCCTCTTGGG
TAATGCTATTATTGAATCGAAGGGCTTTATTATATTACCCTTTAGCTTATTCTGAGGTTTCTGTGGCGTC
CGCGGTGGAGCTCCAGCTTTTGTTCCCTTTAGTGAGGGTTAATTGCGCGCTTGGCGTAATCATGGTCATA
GCTGTTTCCTGTGTGAAATTGTTATCCGCTCACAATTCCACACAACATAGGAGCCGGAAGCATAAAGTGT
AAAGCCTGGGGTGCCTAATGAGTGAGGTAACTCACATTAATTGCGTTGCGCTCACTGCCCGCTTTCCAGT
CGGGAAACCTGTCGTGCCAGCTGCATTAATGAATCGGCCAACGCGCGGGGAGAGGCGGTTTGCGTATTGG
GCGCTCTTCCGCTTCCTCGCTCACTGACTCGCTGCGCTCGGTCGTTCGGCTGCGGCGAGCGGTATCAGCT
CACTCAAAGGCGGTAATACGGTTATCCACAGAATCAGGGGATAACGCAGGAAAGAACATGTGAGCAAAAG
GCCAGCAAAAGGCCAGGAACCGTAAAAAGGCCGCGTTGCTGGCGTTTTTCCATAGGCTCCGCCCCCCTGA
CGAGCATCACAAAAATCGACGCTCAAGTCAGAGGTGGCGAAACCCGACAGGACTATAAAGATACCAGGCG
TTTCCCCCTGGAAGCTCCCTCGTGCGCTCTCCTGTTCCGACCCTGCCGCTTACCGGATACCTGTCCGCCT
TTCTCCCTTCGGGAAGCGTGGCGCTTTCTCATAGCTCACGCTGTAGGTATCTCAGTTCGGTGTAGGTCGT
TCGCTCCAAGCTGGGCTGTGTGCACGAACCCCCCGTTCAGCCCGACCGCTGCGCCTTATCCGGTAACTAT
CGTCTTGAGTCCAACCCGGTAAGACACGACTTATCGCCACTGGCAGCAGCCACTGGTAACAGGATTAGCA
GAGCGAGGTATGTAGGCGGTGCTACAGAGTTCTTGAAGTGGTGGCCTAACTACGGCTACACTAGAAGGAC
AGTATTTGGTATCTGCGCTCTGCTGAAGCCAGTTACCTTCGGAAAAAGAGTTGGTAGCTCTTGATCCGGC
AAACAAACCACCGCTGGTAGCGGTGGTTTTTTTGTTTGCAAGCAGCAGATTACGCGCAGAAAAAAAGGAT
CTCAAGAAGATCCTTTGATCTTTTCTACGGGGTCTGACGCTCAGTGGAACGAAAACTCACGTTAAGGGAT
TTTGGTCATGAGATTATCAAAAAGGATCTTCACCTAGATCCTTTTAAATTAAAAATGAAGTTTTAAATCA
ATCTAAAGTATATATGAGTAAACTTGGTCTGACAGTTACCAATGCTTAATCAGTGAGGCACCTATCTCAG
CGATCTGTCTATTTCGTTCATCCATAGTTGCCTGACTCCCCGTCGTGTAGATAACTACGATACGGGAGGG
CTTACCATCTGGCCCCAGTGCTGCAATGATACCGCGAGACCCACGCTCACCGGCTCCAGATTTATCAGCA
ATAAACCAGCCAGCCGGAAGGGCCGAGCGCAGAAGTGGTCCTGCAACTTTATCCGCCTCCATCCAGTCTA
TTAATTGTTGCCGGGAAGCTAGAGTAAGTAGTTCGCCAGTTAATAGTTTGCGCAACGTTGTTGCCATTGC
TACAGGCATCGTGGTGTCACGCTCGTCGTTTGGTATGGCTTCATTCAGCTCCGGTTCCCAACGATCAAGG
CGAGTTACATGATCCCCCATGTTGTGCAAAAAAGCGGTTAGCTCCTTCGGTCCTCCGATCGTTGTCAGAA
GTAAGTTGGCCGCAGTGTTATCACTCATGGTTATGGCAGCACTGCATAATTCTCTTACTGTCATGCCATC
CGTAAGATGCTTTTCTGTGACTGGTGAGTACTCAACCAAGTCATTCTGAGAATAGTGTATGCGGCGACCG
AGTTGCTCTTGCCCGGCGTCAATACGGGATAATACCGCGCCACATAGCAGAACTTTAAAAGTGCTCATCA
TTGGAAAACGTTCTTCGGGGCGAAAACTCTCAAGGATCTTACCGCTGTTGAGATCCAGTTCGATGTAACC
CACTCGTGCACCCAACTGATCTTCAGCATCTTTTACTTTCACCAGCGTTTCTGGGTGAGCAAAAACAGGA
AGGCAAAATGCCGCAAAAAAGGGAATAAGGGCGACACGGAAATGTTGAATACTCATACTCTTCCTTTTTC
AATATTATTGAAGCATTTATCAGGGTTATTGTCTCATGAGCGGATACATATTTGAATGTATTTAGAAAAA
TAAACAAATAGGGGTTCCGCGCACATTTCCCCGAAAAGTGCCACCTGAACGAAGCATCTGTGCTTCATTT
TGTAGAACAAAAATGCAACGCGAGAGCGCTAATTTTTCAAACAAAGAATCTGAGCTGCATTTTTACAGAA
CAGAAATGCAACGCGAAAGCGCTATTTTACCAACGAAGAATCTGTGCTTCATTTTTGTAAAACAAAAATG
CAACGCGAGAGCGCTAATTTTTCAAACAAAGAATCTGAGCTGCATTTTTACAGAACAGAAATGCAACGCG
AGAGCGCTATTTTACCAACAAAGAATCTATACTTCTTTTTTGTTCTACAAAAATGCATCCCGAGAGCGCT
ATTTTTCTAACAAAGCATCTTAGATTACTTTTTTTCTCCTTTGTGCGCTCTATAATGCAGTCTCTTGATA
ACTTTTTGCACTGTAGGTCCGTTAAGGTTAGAAGAAGGCTACTTTGGTGTCTATTTTCTCTTCCATAAAA
AAAGCCTGACTCCACTTCCCGCGTTTACTGATTACTAGCGAAGCTGCGGGTGCATTTTTTCAAGATAAAG
GCATCCCCGATTATATTCTATACCGATGTGGATTGCGCATACTTTGTGAACAGAAAGTGATAGCGTTGAT
GATTCTTCATTGGTCAGAAAATTATGAACGGTTTCTTCTATTTTGTCTCTATATACTACGTATAGGAAAT
GTTTACATTTTCGTATTGTTTTCGATTCACTCTATGAATAGTTCTTACTACAATTTTTTTGTCTAAAGAG
TAATACTAGAGATAAACATAAAAAATGTAGAGGTCGAGTTTAGATGCAAGTTCAAGGAGCGAAAGGTGGA
TGGGTAGGTTATATAGGGATATAGCACAGAGATATATAGCAAAGAGATACTTTTGAGCAATGTTTGTGGA
AGCGGTATTCGCAATATTTTAGTAGCTCGTTACAGTCCGGTGCGTTTTTGGTTTTTTGAAAGTGCGTCTT
CAGAGCGCTTTTGGTTTTCAAAAGCGCTCTGAAGTTCCTATACTTTCTAGAGAATAGGAACTTCGGAATA
GGAACTTCAAAGCGTTTCCGAAAACGAGCGCTTCCGAAAATGCAACGCGAGCTGCGCACATACAGCTCAC
TGTTCACGTCGCACCTATATCTGCGTGTTGCCTGTATATATATATACATGAGAAGAACGGCATAGTGCGT
GTTTATGCTTAAATGCGTACTTATATGCGTCTATTTATGTAGGATGAAAGGTAGTCTAGTACCTCCTGTG
ATATTATCCCATTCCATGCGGGGTATCGTATGCTTCCTTCAGCACTACCCTTTAGCTGTTCTATATGCTG
CCACTCCTCAATTGGATTAGTCTCATCCTTCAATGCTATCATTTCCTTTGATATTGGATCATACTAAGAA
ACCATTATTATCATGACATTAACCTATAAAAATAGGCGTATCACGAGGCCCTTTCGTCTCGCGCGTTTCG
GTGATGACGGTGAAAACCTCTGACACATGCAGCTCCCGGAGACGGTCACAGCTTGTCTGTAAGCGGATGC
CGGGAGCAGACAAGCCCGTCAGGGCGCGTCAGCGGGTGTTGGCGGGTGTCGGGGCTGGCTTAACTATGCG
GCATCAGAGCAGATTGTACTGAGAGTGCACCATATCGACTACGTCGTAAGGCCGTTTCTGACAGAGTAAA
ATTCTTGAGGGAACTTTCACCATTATGGGAAATGCTTCAAGAAGGTATTGACTTAAACTCCATCAAATGG
TCAGGTCATTGAGTGTTTTTTATTTGTTGTATTTTTTTTTTTTTAGAGAAAATCCTCCAATATCAAATTA
GGAATCGTAGTTTCATGATTTTCTGTTACACCTAACTTTTTGTGTGGTGCCCTCCTCCTTGTCAATATTA
ATGTTAAAGTGCAATTCTTTTTCCTTATCACGTTGAGCCATTAGTATCAATTTGCTTACCTGTATTCCTT
TACTATCCTCCTTTTTCTCCTTCTTGATAAATGTATGTAGATTGCGTATATAGTTTCGTCTACCCTATGA
ACATATTCCATTTTGTAATTTCGTGTCGTTTCTATTATGAATTTCATTTATAAAGTTTATGTACAAATAT
CATAAAAAAAGAGAATCTTTTTAAGCAAGGATTTTCTTAACTTCTTCGGCGACAGCATCACCGACTTCGG
TGGTACTGTTGGAACCACCTAAATCACCAGTTCTGATACCTGCATCCAAAACCTTTTTAACTGCATCTTC
AATGGCCTTACCTTCTTCAGGCAAGTTCAATGACAATTTCAACATCATTGCAGCAGACAAGATAGTGGCG
ATAGGGTCAACCTTATTCTTTGGCAAATCTGGAGCAGAACCGTGGCATGGTTCGTACAAACCAAATGCGG
TGTTCTTGTCTGGCAAAGAGGCCAAGGACGCAGATGGCAACAAACCCAAGGAACCTGGGATAACGGAGGC
TTCATCGGAGATGATATCACCAAACATGTTGCTGGTGATTATAATACCATTTAGGTGGGTTGGGTTCTTA
ACTAGGATCATGGCGGCAGAATCAATCAATTGATGTTGAACCTTCAATGTAGGGAATTCGTTCTTGATGG
TTTCCTCCACAGTTTTTCTCCATAATCTTGAAGAGGCCAAAAGATTAGCTTTATCCAAGGACCAAATAGG
CAATGGTGGCTCATGTTGTAGGGCCATGAAAGCGGCCATTCTTGTGATTCTTTGCACTTCTGGAACGGTG
TATTGTTCACTATCCCAAGCGACACCATCACCATCGTCTTCCTTTCTCTTACCAAAGTAAATACCTCCCA
CTAATTCTCTGACAACAACGAAGTCAGTACCTTTAGCAAATTGTGGCTTGATTGGAGATAAGTCTAAAAG
AGAGTCGGATGCAAAGTTACATGGTCTTAAGTTGGCGTACAATTGAAGTTCTTTACGGATTTTTAGTAAA
CCTTGTTCAGGTCTAACACTACCGGTACCCCATTTAGGACCAGCCACAGCACCTAACAAAACGGCATCAA
CCTTCTTGGAGGCTTCCAGCGCCTCATCTGGAAGTGGGACACCTGTAGCATCGATAGCAGCACCACCAAT
TAAATGATTTTCGAAATCGAACTTGACATTGGAACGAACATCAGAAATAGCTTTAAGAACCTTAATGGCT
TCGGCTGTGATTTCTTGACCAACGTGGTCACCTGGCAAAACGACGATCTTCTTAGGGGCAGACATAGGGG
CAGACATTAGAATGGTATATCCTTGAAATATATATATATATTGCTGAAATGTAAAAGGTAAGAAAAGTTA
GAAAGTAAGACGATTGCTAACCACCTATTGGAAAAAACAATAGGTCCTTAAATAATATTGTCAACTTCAA
GTATTGTGATGCAAGCATTTAGTCATGAACGCTTCTCTATTCTATATGAAAAGCCGGTTCCGGCCTCTCA
CCTTTCCTTTTTCTCCCAATTTTTCAGTTGAAAAAGGTATATGCGTCAGGCGACCTCTGAAATTAACAAA
AAATTTCCAGTCATCGAATTTGATTCTGTGCGATAGCGCCCCTGTGTGTTCTCGTTATGTTGAGGAAAAA
AATAATGGTTGCTAAGAGATTCGAACTCTTGCATCTTACGATACCTGAGTATTCCCACAGTTAACTGCGG
TCAAGATATTTCTTGAATCAGGCGCCTTAGACCGCTCGGCCAAACAACCAATTACTTGTTGAGAAATAGA
GTATAATTATCCTATAAATATAACGTTTTTGAACACACATGAACAAGGAAGTACAGGACAATTGATTTTG
AAGAGAATGTGGATTTTGATGTAATTGTTGGGATTCCATTTTTAATAAGGCAATAATATTAGGTATGTGG
ATATACTAGAAGTTCTCCTCGACCGTCGATATGCGGTGTGAAATACCGCACAGATGCGTAAGGAGAAAAT
ACCGCATCAGGAAATTGTAAACGTTAATATTTTGTTAAAATTCGCGTTAAATTTTTGTTAAATCAGCTCA
TTTTTTAACCAATAGGCCGAAATCGGCAAAATCCCTTATAAATCAAAAGAATAGACCGAGATAGGGTTGA
GTGTTGTTCCAGTTTGGAACAAGAGTCCACTATTAAAGAACGTGGACTCCAACGTCAAAGG
[49 nt withheld, positions 11052-11100]
T
[91 nt withheld, positions 11102-11192]
G
[124 nt withheld, positions 11194-11317]
CGCGCCATTCGCCATTCAGGCTGCGCAACTGTTGGGAAGGGCGATCGGTGCGGGCCTCTTCGCTATTACG
CCAGCTGGCGAAAGGGGGATGTGCTGCAAGGCGATTAAGTTGGGTAACGCCAGGGTTTTCCCAGTCACGA
CGTTGTAAAACGACGGCCAGTGAGCGCGCGTAATACGACTCACTATAGGGCGAATTGGGTACCGGGCC
Features (pLannotate 1.2.2; 25 found; start..end, strand, type, name):
    678..1055    +  CDS            ERG20 (fragment): FPPS_YEAST - Also known as BOT3, FDS1, FPP1. Experimental evidence at protein level: Swiss-Prot protein existence level 1. Catalyzes the sequential condensation of isopentenyl pyrophosphate with the allylic pyrophosphates, dimethylallyl pyrophosphate, and then with the resultant geranylpyrophosphate to the ultimate product farnesyl pyrophosphate. From Saccharomyces cerevisiae (strain ATCC 204508 / S288c) (Baker's yeast).
   1058..1732    +  CDS            ERG20 (fragment): FPPS_YEAST - Also known as BOT3, FDS1, FPP1. Experimental evidence at protein level: Swiss-Prot protein existence level 1. Catalyzes the sequential condensation of isopentenyl pyrophosphate with the allylic pyrophosphates, dimethylallyl pyrophosphate, and then with the resultant geranylpyrophosphate to the ultimate product farnesyl pyrophosphate. From Saccharomyces cerevisiae (strain ATCC 204508 / S288c) (Baker's yeast).
   1974..2042    -  CDS            YNG1 (fragment): YNG1_YEAST - Experimental evidence at protein level: Swiss-Prot protein existence level 1. Histone-binding component of the NuA3 histone acetyltransferase complex, that acetylates Lys-14 of histone H3. Recruitment of NuA3 to nucleosomes requires methylated histone H3. In conjunction with the FACT complex, NuA3 may be involved in transcriptional regulation. YNG1 is required for the HAT activity of NuA3 but not for its integrity. Mediates the interaction of SAS3 with nucleosomes. From Saccharomyces cerevisiae (strain ATCC 204508 / S288c) (Baker's yeast).
   2053..2121    +  CDS            MRL1 (fragment): MRL1_YEAST - Experimental evidence at protein level: Swiss-Prot protein existence level 1. Sorting receptor involved in the transport of vacuolar enzymes from the Golgi complex to the vacuole. Involved in the delivery and maturation of PEP4 (vacuolar proteinase A) and PRB1 (vacuolar proteinase B). From Saccharomyces cerevisiae (strain ATCC 204508 / S288c) (Baker's yeast).
   2283..2690    +  promoter       TEF1 promoter: S. cerevisiae TEF1; promoter for EF-1α
   2854..4416    +  CDS            NES1_FRAAN: Experimental evidence at protein level: Swiss-Prot protein existence level 1. Involved in monoterpene (C10) and sesquiterpene (C15) biosynthesis. Converts geranyl diphosphate (GPP) into S-linalool and farnesyl diphosphate (FPP) into (3S)-E-nerolidol. Exclusively present and highly expressed in the fruit of cultivated (octaploid) varieties. From Fragaria ananassa (Strawberry) (Fragaria chiloensis x Fragaria virginiana).
   4786..4804    -  promoter       T3 promoter: promoter for bacteriophage T3 RNA polymerase
   4847..4869    -  protein_bind   lac operator (fragment): The lac repressor binds to the lac operator to inhibit transcription in E. coli. This inhibition can be relieved by adding lactose or isopropyl-β-D-thiogalactopyranoside (IPTG). lac repressor encoded by lacI
   4873..4903    -  promoter       lac promoter: promoter for the E. coli lac operon
   4918..4939    -  protein_bind   CAP binding site: CAP binding activates transcription in the presence of cAMP. E. coli catabolite activator protein
   4952..5044    -  CDS            lacI (fragment): lac repressor; lacI; The lac repressor binds to the lac operator to inhibit transcription in E. coli. This inhibition can be relieved by adding lactose or isopropyl-β-D-thiogalactopyranoside (IPTG).
   5227..5815    -  rep_origin     ori: high-copy-number ColE1/pMB1/pBR322/pUC origin of replication
   5986..6846    -  CDS            AmpR: β-lactamase; bla; confers resistance to ampicillin, carbenicillin, and related antibiotics
   6847..6951    -  promoter       AmpR promoter: bla
   6978..8320    -  rep_origin     2μ ori: yeast 2μ plasmid origin of replication
   8388..8423    +  CDS            rop (fragment): Rop protein, which maintains plasmids at low copy number; rop
   8525..8575    +  misc_feature   bom (fragment): basis of mobility region from pBR322
   8588..8689    +  CDS            NFS1 (fragment): NFS1_YEAST - Also known as SPL1 From Saccharomyces cerevisiae (strain ATCC 204508 / S288c) (Baker's yeast).
   9051..10145   -  CDS            LEU2: 3-isopropylmalate dehydrogenase, required for leucine biosynthesis; S. cerevisiae LEU2; yeast auxotrophic marker
  10158..10562   -  promoter       LEU2 promoter: S. cerevisiae LEU2
  10702..10779   -  CDS            YO192_YEAST (fragment): Experimental evidence at protein level: Swiss-Prot protein existence level 1. From Saccharomyces cerevisiae (strain ATCC 204508 / S288c) (Baker's yeast).
  10809..10861   +  misc_feature   bom (fragment): basis of mobility region from pBR322
  10862..11317   -  rep_origin     f1 ori (sequence partly withheld): f1 bacteriophage origin of replication; arrow indicates direction of (+) strand synthesis
  11325..11480   -  CDS            lacZα (fragment): LacZα fragment of β-galactosidase; lacZ fragment
  11488..11506   +  promoter       T7 promoter: promoter for bacteriophage T7 RNA polymerase
