[The description below was written by a language model from this plasmid's Addgene catalogue record, the feature table of its GenBank file and pLannotate feature annotations shown in this document.]
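Description:
pJT2 is a yeast expression plasmid built on the pRS425 backbone, an E. coli–S. cerevisiae shuttle vector. In bacteria it replicates from a high-copy ColE1/pUC-type origin and is selected through the AmpR beta-lactamase gene. In yeast it is maintained as a multicopy episome by the 2μ origin (which includes an FRT site recognised by the native FLP recombinase) and selected by complementation of leucine auxotrophy with the LEU2 marker under its own promoter. The backbone also carries an f1 phage origin and the usual pBluescript-derived remnants around the cloning region: T7 and T3 promoters, lac promoter/operator and a lacZα fragment.

The payload, assembled by ligation-independent cloning between the T7 and T3 sites, consists of two tandem expression cassettes. In the first, the TEF2 promoter drives S. cerevisiae ERG20 carrying the N127W substitution, followed by the RPL3 terminator. In the second, the TEF1 promoter drives AcNES1, the nerolidol/linalool synthase from Actinidia chinensis, followed by the RPL41B terminator. The automated annotation splits ERG20 into two fragments, a break that sits about where the engineered codon would fall, and labels the synthase by its strawberry homologue, which converts geranyl diphosphate to linalool and farnesyl diphosphate to nerolidol. Only the TEF1 promoter is annotated; the TEF2 promoter and both terminators are known from the insert name. The depositor notes that the promoters and terminators were amplified from a CEN.PK strain. The two held sequence records differ slightly in length (11,513 versus 11,525 bp) and in their start coordinates. Per the record, the plasmid is used for constitutive co-overexpression of the two enzymes, in work on increasing monoterpene production in yeast.
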