Addgene plasmid #98306: pJT2
Purpose: Overexpressing yeast farnesyl pyrophosphate synthase Erg20p mutant N127W and Actinidia chinensis nerolidol/linalool synhtase AcNES1 under the control of TEF1/TEF2 promoter
Depositing lab: Claudia Vickers. Depositing organization: University of Queensland. Publication: Engineered protein degradation of farnesyl pyrophosphate synthase is an effective regulatory mechanism to increase monoterpene production in Saccharomyces cerevisiae. Peng B, Nielsen LK, Kampranis SC, Vickers CE. Metab Eng. 2018 Feb 19. pii: S1096-7176(17)30214-8. doi: 10.1016/j.ymben.2018.02.005. PubMed 29471044.
Backbone
  Vector backbone: pRS425
  Vector type: Yeast Expression
Growth in bacteria
  Bacterial resistance: Ampicillin, 100 μg/mL
  Growth temperature: 37°C
  Growth strain: DH5alpha
  Copy number: High Copy
Gene/Insert
  Gene/Insert name: PTEF2>ScERG20N127W>TRPL3>PTEF1>AcNES1>TRPL41B
  Species: S. cerevisiae (budding yeast)
  Mutation: ERG20 N127W
  Cloning method: Ligation Independent Cloning
Terms and licenses: Academic/Nonprofit Terms; Industry Terms: Not Available to Industry
Depositor comments: Please set 1/1/2018 as the initial day available for public access. Yeast promoters and terminators were amplified from CEN.PK strain. The relative sequences in plasmids are based on S288C genom
How to cite: pJT2 was a gift from Claudia Vickers (Addgene plasmid # 98306 ; http://n2t.net/addgene:98306 ; RRID:Addgene_98306)
